Addgene plasmid #77319: ADCK5 gRNA (BRDN0001145727)
Purpose: 3rd generation lentiviral gRNA plasmid targeting human ADCK5
Depositing lab: John Doench & David Root. Depositing organization: Broad Institute. Publication: Optimized sgRNA design to maximize activity and minimize off-target effects of CRISPR-Cas9. Doench JG, Fusi N, Sullender M, Hegde M, Vaimberg EW, Donovan KF, Smith I, Tothova Z, Wilen C, Orchard R, Virgin HW, Listgarten J, Root DE. Nat Biotechnol. 2016 Jan 18. doi: 10.1038/nbt.3437. PubMed 26780180.
Backbone
  Vector backbone: lentiGuide-Puro
  Backbone manufacturer: Zhang Lab (Addgene plasmid # 52963)
  Vector type: Mammalian Expression, Lentiviral, CRISPR
  Selectable markers: Puromycin
Growth in bacteria
  Bacterial resistance: Ampicillin, 100 μg/mL
  Growth temperature: 37°C
  Growth strain: DH5alpha
  Copy number: High Copy
Gene/Insert
  Gene/Insert name: ADCK5 (alt names: ADCK5; NM_174922.4)
  gRNA/shRNA sequence: CGCGGGGCACCACGACGTAG
  Species: H. sapiens (human)
  Entrez Gene: ADCK5 (a.k.a. FLJ35454, MGC126708)
  Promoter: hU6
  Cloning method: Unknown
  Sequencing primers: 5′ U6-F; 3′ pS2-R
Terms and licenses: Academic/Nonprofit Terms; Industry Terms: Not Available to Industry
Depositor comments: The gRNA was designed to target the following Genbank reference sequence(s): NM_174922.4. Note that this plasmid does NOT contain Cas9. It should be used in conjunction with lentiCas9-Blast (Addgene #52962) or otherwise with cell lines already expressing Cas9. Browse the full kinome gRNA library at http://www.addgene.org/pooled-library/broadgpp-human-kinome/ or visit http://www.broadinstitute.org/rnai/public/ for detailed protocols and information.
How to cite: ADCK5 gRNA (BRDN0001145727) was a gift from John Doench & David Root (Addgene plasmid # 77319 ; http://n2t.net/addgene:77319 ; RRID:Addgene_77319)
