[The description below was written by a language model from this plasmid's Addgene catalogue record and pLannotate feature annotations shown in this document.]
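Description:
ADCK5 gRNA (BRDN0001145727) is a third-generation lentiviral guide RNA plasmid built on the lentiGuide-Puro backbone and designed to target human ADCK5, with the guide chosen against the NM_174922.4 reference transcript. It is maintained in E. coli as a high-copy plasmid through a ColE1/pUC-type origin and selected with ampicillin via the β-lactamase gene. An f1 origin, an SV40 origin and remnants of lac and phage promoter sequences are also carried over from the parental vector.

The transfer cassette begins with an RSV promoter fused to a truncated HIV-1 5' LTR, which drives Tat-independent production of the genomic RNA in packaging cells. It is followed by the Ψ packaging signal with a partial gag sequence and by the Rev response element for nuclear export of the unspliced transcript. A human U6 RNA polymerase III promoter then expresses the 20-nt ADCK5 spacer joined to the Streptococcus pyogenes Cas9 guide scaffold. A central polypurine tract/termination sequence sits after this cassette to aid nuclear import of the provirus. Next, the EF-1α core promoter with its intron A drives the puromycin N-acetyltransferase gene, allowing selection of transduced mammalian cells. WPRE enhances expression of that transcript, and a ΔU3 self-inactivating 3' LTR disables LTR promoter activity after integration.

The plasmid does not encode Cas9, so it must be paired with a separate Cas9 vector such as lentiCas9-Blast or used in cells that already express the nuclease. It corresponds to a single guide from a human kinome CRISPR knockout library and is suited to individual ADCK5 knockout experiments or to validating screen hits.
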