Features (pLannotate 1.2.2; 29 found; start..end, strand, type, name):
     14..80      +  CDS            small t antigen (fragment): SV40 (simian virus 40) small t antigen
    106..317     +  promoter       EF-1α core promoter: core promoter for human elongation factor EF-1α
    318..1256    +  intron         EF-1α intron A: intron upstream of the start codon of human EF-1α
   1278..1877    +  CDS            PuroR (fragment): puromycin N-acetyltransferase; pac from Streptomyces; confers resistance to puromycin
   1893..2481    +  misc_feature   WPRE: woodchuck hepatitis virus posttranscriptional regulatory element
   2532..2551    +  misc_feature   cPPT/CTS (fragment): central polypurine tract and central termination sequence of HIV-1
   2553..2786    +  LTR            3' LTR (ΔU3): self-inactivating 3' long terminal repeat (LTR) from HIV-1
   2864..2985    +  polyA_signal   SV40 poly(A) signal: SV40 polyadenylation signal
   3025..3160    +  rep_origin     SV40 ori: SV40 origin of replication
   3181..3199    -  promoter       T7 promoter: promoter for bacteriophage T7 RNA polymerase
   3207..3362    +  CDS            lacZα (fragment): LacZα fragment of β-galactosidase; lacZ fragment
   3367..3795    +  rep_origin     f1 ori (sequence partly withheld): f1 bacteriophage origin of replication; arrow indicates direction of (+) strand synthesis
   3848..3952    +  promoter       AmpR promoter: bla
   3953..4813    +  CDS            AmpR: β-lactamase; bla; confers resistance to ampicillin, carbenicillin, and related antibiotics
   4984..5572    +  rep_origin     ori: high-copy-number ColE1/pMB1/pBR322/pUC origin of replication
   5755..5847    +  CDS            lacI (fragment): lac repressor; lacI; The lac repressor binds to the lac operator to inhibit transcription in E. coli. This inhibition can be relieved by adding lactose or isopropyl-β-D-thiogalactopyranoside (IPTG).
   5860..5881    +  protein_bind   CAP binding site: CAP binding activates transcription in the presence of cAMP. E. coli catabolite activator protein
   5896..5926    +  promoter       lac promoter: promoter for the E. coli lac operon
   5934..5950    +  protein_bind   lac operator: The lac repressor binds to the lac operator to inhibit transcription in E. coli. This inhibition can be relieved by adding lactose or isopropyl-β-D-thiogalactopyranoside (IPTG). lac repressor encoded by lacI
   5995..6013    +  promoter       T3 promoter: promoter for bacteriophage T3 RNA polymerase
   6041..6267    +  promoter       RSV promoter: Rous sarcoma virus enhancer/promoter
   6268..6448    +  LTR            5' LTR (truncated): truncated 5' long terminal repeat (LTR) from HIV-1
   6495..6620    +  misc_feature   HIV-1 Ψ: packaging signal of human immunodeficiency virus type 1
   6604..6967    +  CDS            HIV-1 gag (fragment): gag protein from human immunodeficiency virus 1; gag
   7113..7346    +  misc_feature   RRE: The Rev response element (RRE) of HIV-1 allows for Rev-dependent mRNA export from the nucleus to the cytoplasm.
   7723..7749    +  CDS            Rev (fragment): human immunodeficiency virus 1 (HIV-1) Rev protein; rev; enhances nuclear export of unspliced and incompletely spliced viral mRNAs
   7753..7993    +  promoter       U6 promoter: RNA polymerase III promoter for human U6 snRNA
   8023..8098    +  misc_RNA       gRNA scaffold: guide RNA scaffold for the Streptococcus pyogenes CRISPR/Cas9 system
   8154..8271    +  misc_feature   cPPT/CTS: central polypurine tract and central termination sequence of HIV-1
>Addgene plasmid #77319 | ADCK5 gRNA (BRDN0001145727) | addgene full sequence | sequence record 187530 | Addgene Assembled Sequence
CCCGGGTGCAAAGATGGATAAAGTTTTAAACAGAGAGGAATCTTTGCAGCTAATGGACCTTCTAGGTCTT
GAAAGGAGTGGGAATTGGCTCCGGTGCCCGTCAGTGGGCAGAGCGCACATCGCCCACAGTCCCCGAGAAG
TTGGGGGGAGGGGTCGGCAATTGATCCGGTGCCTAGAGAAGGTGGCGCGGGGTAAACTGGGAAAGTGATG
TCGTGTACTGGCTCCGCCTTTTTCCCGAGGGTGGGGGAGAACCGTATATAAGTGCAGTAGTCGCCGTGAA
CGTTCTTTTTCGCAACGGGTTTGCCGCCAGAACACAGGTAAGTGCCGTGTGTGGTTCCCGCGGGCCTGGC
CTCTTTACGGGTTATGGCCCTTGCGTGCCTTGAATTACTTCCACCTGGCTGCAGTACGTGATTCTTGATC
CCGAGCTTCGGGTTGGAAGTGGGTGGGAGAGTTCGAGGCCTTGCGCTTAAGGAGCCCCTTCGCCTCGTGC
TTGAGTTGAGGCCTGGCCTGGGCGCTGGGGCCGCCGCGTGCGAATCTGGTGGCACCTTCGCGCCTGTCTC
GCTGCTTTCGATAAGTCTCTAGCCATTTAAAATTTTTGATGACCTGCTGCGACGCTTTTTTTCTGGCAAG
ATAGTCTTGTAAATGCGGGCCAAGATCTGCACACTGGTATTTCGGTTTTTGGGGCCGCGGGCGGCGACGG
GGCCCGTGCGTCCCAGCGCACATGTTCGGCGAGGCGGGGCCTGCGAGCGCGGCCACCGAGAATCGGACGG
GGGTAGTCTCAAGCTGGCCGGCCTGCTCTGGTGCCTGGCCTCGCGCCGCCGTGTATCGCCCCGCCCTGGG
CGGCAAGGCTGGCCCGGTCGGCACCAGTTGCGTGAGCGGAAAGATGGCCGCTTCCCGGCCCTGCTGCAGG
GAGCTCAAAATGGAGGACGCGGCGCTCGGGAGAGCGGGCGGGTGAGTCACCCACACAAAGGAAAAGGGCC
TTTCCGTCCTCAGCCGTCGCTTCATGTGACTCCACGGAGTACCGGGCGCCGTCCAGGCACCTCGATTAGT
TCTCGAGCTTTTGGAGTACGTCGTCTTTAGGTTGGGGGGAGGGGTTTTATGCGATGGAGTTTCCCCACAC
TGAGTGGGTGGAGACTGAAGTTAGGCCAGCTTGGCACTTGATGTAATTCTCCTTGGAATTTGCCCTTTTT
GAGTTTGGATCTTGGTTCATTCTCAAGCCTCAGACAGTGGTTCAAAGTTTTTTTCTTCCATTTCAGGTGT
CGTGACGTACGGCCACCATGACCGAGTACAAGCCCACGGTGCGCCTCGCCACCCGCGACGACGTCCCCAG
GGCCGTACGCACCCTCGCCGCCGCGTTCGCCGACTACCCCGCCACGCGCCACACCGTCGATCCGGACCGC
CACATCGAGCGGGTCACCGAGCTGCAAGAACTCTTCCTCACGCGCGTCGGGCTCGACATCGGCAAGGTGT
GGGTCGCGGACGACGGCGCCGCCGTGGCGGTCTGGACCACGCCGGAGAGCGTCGAAGCGGGGGCGGTGTT
CGCCGAGATCGGCCCGCGCATGGCCGAGTTGAGCGGTTCCCGGCTGGCCGCGCAGCAACAGATGGAAGGC
CTCCTGGCGCCGCACCGGCCCAAGGAGCCCGCGTGGTTCCTGGCCACCGTCGGAGTCTCGCCCGACCACC
AGGGCAAGGGTCTGGGCAGCGCCGTCGTGCTCCCCGGAGTGGAGGCGGCCGAGCGCGCCGGGGTGCCCGC
CTTCCTGGAGACCTCCGCGCCCCGCAACCTCCCCTTCTACGAGCGGCTCGGCTTCACCGTCACCGCCGAC
GTCGAGGTGCCCGAAGGACCGCGCACCTGGTGCATGACCCGCAAGCCCGGTGCCTGAACGCGTTAAGTCG
ACAATCAACCTCTGGATTACAAAATTTGTGAAAGATTGACTGGTATTCTTAACTATGTTGCTCCTTTTAC
GCTATGTGGATACGCTGCTTTAATGCCTTTGTATCATGCTATTGCTTCCCGTATGGCTTTCATTTTCTCC
TCCTTGTATAAATCCTGGTTGCTGTCTCTTTATGAGGAGTTGTGGCCCGTTGTCAGGCAACGTGGCGTGG
TGTGCACTGTGTTTGCTGACGCAACCCCCACTGGTTGGGGCATTGCCACCACCTGTCAGCTCCTTTCCGG
GACTTTCGCTTTCCCCCTCCCTATTGCCACGGCGGAACTCATCGCCGCCTGCCTTGCCCGCTGCTGGACA
GGGGCTCGGCTGTTGGGCACTGACAATTCCGTGGTGTTGTCGGGGAAATCATCGTCCTTTCCTTGGCTGC
TCGCCTGTGTTGCCACCTGGATTCTGCGCGGGACGTCCTTCTGCTACGTCCCTTCGGCCCTCAATCCAGC
GGACCTTCCTTCCCGCGGCCTGCTGCCGGCTCTGCGGCCTCTTCCGCGTCTTCGCCTTCGCCCTCAGACG
AGTCGGATCTCCCTTTGGGCCGCCTCCCCGCGTCGACTTTAAGACCAATGACTTACAAGGCAGCTGTAGA
TCTTAGCCACTTTTTAAAAGAAAAGGGGGGACTGGAAGGGCTAATTCACTCCCAACGAAGACAAGATCTG
CTTTTTGCTTGTACTGGGTCTCTCTGGTTAGACCAGATCTGAGCCTGGGAGCTCTCTGGCTAACTAGGGA
ACCCACTGCTTAAGCCTCAATAAAGCTTGCCTTGAGTGCTTCAAGTAGTGTGTGCCCGTCTGTTGTGTGA
CTCTGGTAACTAGAGATCCCTCAGACCCTTTTAGTCAGTGTGGAAAATCTCTAGCAGTACGTATAGTAGT
TCATGTCATCTTATTATTCAGTATTTATAACTTGCAAAGAAATGAATATCAGAGAGTGAGAGGAACTTGT
TTATTGCAGCTTATAATGGTTACAAATAAAGCAATAGCATCACAAATTTCACAAATAAAGCATTTTTTTC
ACTGCATTCTAGTTGTGGTTTGTCCAAACTCATCAATGTATCTTATCATGTCTGGCTCTAGCTATCCCGC
CCCTAACTCCGCCCATCCCGCCCCTAACTCCGCCCAGTTCCGCCCATTCTCCGCCCCATGGCTGACTAAT
TTTTTTTATTTATGCAGAGGCCGAGGCCGCCTCGGCCTCTGAGCTATTCCAGAAGTAGTGAGGAGGCTTT
TTTGGAGGCCTAGGGACGTACCCAATTCGCCCTATAGTGAGTCGTATTACGCGCGCTCACTGGCCGTCGT
TTTACAACGTCGTGACTGGGAAAACCCTGGCGTTACCCAACTTAATCGCCTTGCAGCACATCCCCCTTTC
GCCAGCTGGCGTAATAGCGAAGAGGCCCGCACCGATCGCCCTTCCCAACAGTTGCGCAGCCTGAATGGCG
AATGGG
[124 nt withheld, positions 3367-3490]
C
[91 nt withheld, positions 3492-3582]
A
[49 nt withheld, positions 3584-3632]
CCTTTGACGTTGGAGTCCACGTTCTTT
[37 nt withheld, positions 3660-3696]
ACCCTATCTCGGTCTATTCTTTTGATTTATAAGGGATTTTGCCGATTTCGGCCTATTGGTTAAAAAATGA
GCTGATTTAACAAAAATTTAACGCGAATTTTAACAAAATATTAACGCTTACAATTTAGGTGGCACTTTTC
GGGGAAATGTGCGCGGAACCCCTATTTGTTTATTTTTCTAAATACATTCAAATATGTATCCGCTCATGAG
ACAATAACCCTGATAAATGCTTCAATAATATTGAAAAAGGAAGAGTATGAGTATTCAACATTTCCGTGTC
GCCCTTATTCCCTTTTTTGCGGCATTTTGCCTTCCTGTTTTTGCTCACCCAGAAACGCTGGTGAAAGTAA
AAGATGCTGAAGATCAGTTGGGTGCACGAGTGGGTTACATCGAACTGGATCTCAACAGCGGTAAGATCCT
TGAGAGTTTTCGCCCCGAAGAACGTTTTCCAATGATGAGCACTTTTAAAGTTCTGCTATGTGGCGCGGTA
TTATCCCGTATTGACGCCGGGCAAGAGCAACTCGGTCGCCGCATACACTATTCTCAGAATGACTTGGTTG
AGTACTCACCAGTCACAGAAAAGCATCTTACGGATGGCATGACAGTAAGAGAATTATGCAGTGCTGCCAT
AACCATGAGTGATAACACTGCGGCCAACTTACTTCTGACAACGATCGGAGGACCGAAGGAGCTAACCGCT
TTTTTGCACAACATGGGGGATCATGTAACTCGCCTTGATCGTTGGGAACCGGAGCTGAATGAAGCCATAC
CAAACGACGAGCGTGACACCACGATGCCTGTAGCAATGGCAACAACGTTGCGCAAACTATTAACTGGCGA
ACTACTTACTCTAGCTTCCCGGCAACAATTAATAGACTGGATGGAGGCGGATAAAGTTGCAGGACCACTT
CTGCGCTCGGCCCTTCCGGCTGGCTGGTTTATTGCTGATAAATCTGGAGCCGGTGAGCGTGGGTCTCGCG
GTATCATTGCAGCACTGGGGCCAGATGGTAAGCCCTCCCGTATCGTAGTTATCTACACGACGGGGAGTCA
GGCAACTATGGATGAACGAAATAGACAGATCGCTGAGATAGGTGCCTCACTGATTAAGCATTGGTAACTG
TCAGACCAAGTTTACTCATATATACTTTAGATTGATTTAAAACTTCATTTTTAATTTAAAAGGATCTAGG
TGAAGATCCTTTTTGATAATCTCATGACCAAAATCCCTTAACGTGAGTTTTCGTTCCACTGAGCGTCAGA
CCCCGTAGAAAAGATCAAAGGATCTTCTTGAGATCCTTTTTTTCTGCGCGTAATCTGCTGCTTGCAAACA
AAAAAACCACCGCTACCAGCGGTGGTTTGTTTGCCGGATCAAGAGCTACCAACTCTTTTTCCGAAGGTAA
CTGGCTTCAGCAGAGCGCAGATACCAAATACTGTTCTTCTAGTGTAGCCGTAGTTAGGCCACCACTTCAA
GAACTCTGTAGCACCGCCTACATACCTCGCTCTGCTAATCCTGTTACCAGTGGCTGCTGCCAGTGGCGAT
AAGTCGTGTCTTACCGGGTTGGACTCAAGACGATAGTTACCGGATAAGGCGCAGCGGTCGGGCTGAACGG
GGGGTTCGTGCACACAGCCCAGCTTGGAGCGAACGACCTACACCGAACTGAGATACCTACAGCGTGAGCT
ATGAGAAAGCGCCACGCTTCCCGAAGGGAGAAAGGCGGACAGGTATCCGGTAAGCGGCAGGGTCGGAACA
GGAGAGCGCACGAGGGAGCTTCCAGGGGGAAACGCCTGGTATCTTTATAGTCCTGTCGGGTTTCGCCACC
TCTGACTTGAGCGTCGATTTTTGTGATGCTCGTCAGGGGGGCGGAGCCTATGGAAAAACGCCAGCAACGC
GGCCTTTTTACGGTTCCTGGCCTTTTGCTGGCCTTTTGCTCACATGTTCTTTCCTGCGTTATCCCCTGAT
TCTGTGGATAACCGTATTACCGCCTTTGAGTGAGCTGATACCGCTCGCCGCAGCCGAACGACCGAGCGCA
GCGAGTCAGTGAGCGAGGAAGCGGAAGAGCGCCCAATACGCAAACCGCCTCTCCCCGCGCGTTGGCCGAT
TCATTAATGCAGCTGGCACGACAGGTTTCCCGACTGGAAAGCGGGCAGTGAGCGCAACGCAATTAATGTG
AGTTAGCTCACTCATTAGGCACCCCAGGCTTTACACTTTATGCTTCCGGCTCGTATGTTGTGTGGAATTG
TGAGCGGATAACAATTTCACACAGGAAACAGCTATGACCATGATTACGCCAAGCGCGCAATTAACCCTCA
CTAAAGGGAACAAAAGCTGGAGCTGCAAGCTTAATGTAGTCTTATGCAATACTCTTGTAGTCTTGCAACA
TGGTAACGATGAGTTAGCAACATGCCTTACAAGGAGAGAAAAAGCACCGTGCATGCCGATTGGTGGAAGT
AAGGTGGTACGATCGTGCCTTATTAGGAAGGCAACAGACGGGTCTGACATGGATTGGACGAACCACTGAA
TTGCCGCATTGCAGAGATATTGTATTTAAGTGCCTAGCTCGATACATAAACGGGTCTCTCTGGTTAGACC
AGATCTGAGCCTGGGAGCTCTCTGGCTAACTAGGGAACCCACTGCTTAAGCCTCAATAAAGCTTGCCTTG
AGTGCTTCAAGTAGTGTGTGCCCGTCTGTTGTGTGACTCTGGTAACTAGAGATCCCTCAGACCCTTTTAG
TCAGTGTGGAAAATCTCTAGCAGTGGCGCCCGAACAGGGACTTGAAAGCGAAAGGGAAACCAGAGGAGCT
CTCTCGACGCAGGACTCGGCTTGCTGAAGCGCGCACGGCAAGAGGCGAGGGGCGGCGACTGGTGAGTACG
CCAAAAATTTTGACTAGCGGAGGCTAGAAGGAGAGAGATGGGTGCGAGAGCGTCAGTATTAAGCGGGGGA
GAATTAGATCGCGATGGGAAAAAATTCGGTTAAGGCCAGGGGGAAAGAAAAAATATAAATTAAAACATAT
AGTATGGGCAAGCAGGGAGCTAGAACGATTCGCAGTTAATCCTGGCCTGTTAGAAACATCAGAAGGCTGT
AGACAAATACTGGGACAGCTACAACCATCCCTTCAGACAGGATCAGAAGAACTTAGATCATTATATAATA
CAGTAGCAACCCTCTATTGTGTGCATCAAAGGATAGAGATAAAAGACACCAAGGAAGCTTTAGACAAGAT
AGAGGAAGAGCAAAACAAAAGTAAGACCACCGCACAGCAAGCGGCCGCTGATCTTCAGACCTGGAGGAGG
AGATATGAGGGACAATTGGAGAAGTGAATTATATAAATATAAAGTAGTAAAAATTGAACCATTAGGAGTA
GCACCCACCAAGGCAAAGAGAAGAGTGGTGCAGAGAGAAAAAAGAGCAGTGGGAATAGGAGCTTTGTTCC
TTGGGTTCTTGGGAGCAGCAGGAAGCACTATGGGCGCAGCGTCAATGACGCTGACGGTACAGGCCAGACA
ATTATTGTCTGGTATAGTGCAGCAGCAGAACAATTTGCTGAGGGCTATTGAGGCGCAACAGCATCTGTTG
CAACTCACAGTCTGGGGCATCAAGCAGCTCCAGGCAAGAATCCTGGCTGTGGAAAGATACCTAAAGGATC
AACAGCTCCTGGGGATTTGGGGTTGCTCTGGAAAACTCATTTGCACCACTGCTGTGCCTTGGAATGCTAG
TTGGAGTAATAAATCTCTGGAACAGATTTGGAATCACACGACCTGGATGGAGTGGGACAGAGAAATTAAC
AATTACACAAGCTTAATACACTCCTTAATTGAAGAATCGCAAAACCAGCAAGAAAAGAATGAACAAGAAT
TATTGGAATTAGATAAATGGGCAAGTTTGTGGAATTGGTTTAACATAACAAATTGGCTGTGGTATATAAA
ATTATTCATAATGATAGTAGGAGGCTTGGTAGGTTTAAGAATAGTTTTTGCTGTACTTTCTATAGTGAAT
AGAGTTAGGCAGGGATATTCACCATTATCGTTTCAGACCCACCTCCCAACCCCGAGGGGACCCAGAGAGG
GCCTATTTCCCATGATTCCTTCATATTTGCATATACGATACAAGGCTGTTAGAGAGATAATTAGAATTAA
TTTGACTGTAAACACAAAGATATTAGTACAAAATACGTGACGTAGAAAGTAATAATTTCTTGGGTAGTTT
GCAGTTTTAAAATTATGTTTTAAAATGGACTATCATATGCTTACCGTAACTTGAAAGTATTTCGATTTCT
TGGCTTTATATATCTTGTGGAAAGGACGAAACACCGCGCGGGGCACCACGACGTAGGTTTTAGAGCTAGA
AATAGCAAGTTAAAATAAGGCTAGTCCGTTATCAACTTGAAAAAGTGGCACCGAGTCGGTGCTTTTTTAA
GCTTGGCGTAACTAGATCTTGAGACAAATGGCAGTATTCATCCACAATTTTAAAAGAAAAGGGGGGATTG
GGGGGTACAGTGCAGGGGAAAGAATAGTAGACATAATAGCAACAGACATACAAACTAAAGAATTACAAAA
ACAAATTACAAAAATTCAAAATTTTCGGGTTTATTACAGGGACAGCAGAGATCCACTTTGGCGCCGGCTC
GAGGGGG
