>Addgene plasmid #77319 | ADCK5 gRNA (BRDN0001145727) | depositor partial sequence | sequence record 144779 | Target Sequence
CGCGGGGCACCACGACGTAG
