>Addgene plasmid #77319 | ADCK5 gRNA (BRDN0001145727) | addgene partial sequence | sequence record 187529 | hU6-F
GTAGAAAGTAATAATTTCTTGGGTAGTTTGCAGTTTTAAAATTATGTTTTAAAATGGACTATCATATGCT
TACCGTAACTTGAAAGTATTTCGATTTCTTGGCTTTATATATCTTGTGGAAAGGACGAAACACCGCGCGG
GGCACCACGACGTAGGTTTTAGAGCTAGAAATAGCAAGTTAAAATAAGGCTAGTCCGTTATCAACTTGAA
AAAGTGGCACCGAGTCGGTGCTTTTTTAAGCTTGGCGTAACTAGATCTTGAGACAAATGGCAGTATTCAT
CCACAATTTTAAAAGAAAAGGGGGGATTGGGGGGTACAGTGCAGGGGAAAGAATAGTAGACATAATAGCA
ACAGACATACAAACTAAAGAATTACAAAAACAAATTACAAAAATTCAAAATTTTCGGGTTTATTACAGGG
ACAGCAGAGATCCACTTTGGCGCCGGCTCGAGGGGGCCCGGGTGCAAAGATGGATAAAGTTTTAAACAGA
GAGGAATCTTTGCAGCTAATGGACCTTCTAGGTCTTGAAAGGAGTGGGAATTGGCTCCGGTGCCCGTCAG
TGGGCAGAGC
